>Addgene plasmid #104234 | pHH0103 FNBP3 WW domain #2 | addgene full sequence | sequence record 204379 | Addgene NGS Result
TTGACAATTAATCATCGGCTCGTATAATGTGTGGAATTGTGAGCGGATAACAATTTCACACAGGAAACAG
CCAGTCCGTTTAGGTGTTTTCACGAGCACTTCACCAACAAGGACCATAGATTATGAAAATCGAAGAACAC
CATCACCATCACCATTCCAGCGGTAAGCTTATGTCCCCTATACTAGGTTATTGGAAAATTAAGGGCCTTG
TGCAACCCACTCGACTTCTTTTGGAATATCTTGAAGAAAAATATGAAGAGCATTTGTATGAGCGCGATGA
AGGTGATAAATGGCGAAACAAAAAGTTTGAATTGGGTTTGGAGTTTCCCAATCTTCCTTATTATATTGAT
GGTGATGTTAAATTAACACAGTCTATGGCCATCATACGTTATATAGCTGACAAGCACAACATGTTGGGTG
GTTGTCCAAAAGAGCGTGCAGAGATTTCAATGCTTGAAGGAGCGGTTTTGGATATTAGATACGGTGTTTC
GAGAATTGCATATAGTAAAGACTTTGAAACTCTCAAAGTTGATTTTCTTAGCAAGCTACCTGAAATGCTG
AAAATGTTCGAAGATCGTTTATGTCATAAAACATATTTAAATGGTGATCATGTAACCCATCCTGACTTCA
TGTTGTATGACGCTCTTGATGTTGTTTTATACATGGACCCAATGTGCCTGGATGCGTTCCCAAAATTAGT
TTGTTTTAAAAAACGTATTGAAGCTATCCCACAAATTGATAAGTACTTGAAATCCAGCAAGTATATAGCA
TGGCCTTTGCAGGGCTGGCAAGCCACGTTTGGTGGTGGCGACCATCCTCCAAAATCGGATCTGGAAGTTC
TGTTCCAGGGGCCCCTGTCCAGCGGTCTGGTTCCGCGTGGTTCCGGTACCGCGGCCCAGCCGGCCGAAAA
TCTGTACTTCCAAGGTCGTCGTGCCTCTGTGGAGCTCGAACAACTGCTGTCAAAATGTCCGTGGAAAGAA
TATAAATCCGATAGTGGCAAACCGTATTACTACAACTCTCAAACGAAAGAATCACGTTGGGCGAAACCGA
AAGAACTGGAAGATTAGGCGGCCGCATA
[142 nt withheld, positions 1079-1220]
C
[98 nt withheld, positions 1222-1319]
AGTTTGTACTGGTGACGAAACTCAGTGTCTAGCTAGAGTGGC
[149 nt withheld, positions 1362-1510]
TGGTTTCATTGGTGACGTTTCCGGCCTTGCTAATGGTAATGGT
[62 nt withheld, positions 1554-1615]
ACCTTTAATGAATAATTTCCGTCAATATTTACCTTCCCTCCCTCAATCGGTTGAATGTCGCCCTTTTGTC
TTTGGCGCTGGTAAACCATATGAA
[86 nt withheld, positions 1710-1795]
T
[54 nt withheld, positions 1797-1850]
CTAGCGCCGCCCTATACCTTGTCTGCCTCCCCGCGTTGCGTCGCGGTGCATGGAGCCGGGCCACCTCGAC
CTGAATGGAAGCCGGCGGCACCTCGCTAACGGATTCACCACTCCAAGAATTGGAGCCAATCAATTCTTGC
GGAGAACTGTGAATGCGCAAACCAACCCTTGGCAGAACATATCCATCGCGTCCGCCATCTCCAGCAGCCG
CACGCGGCGCATCTCGGGCAGCGTTGGGTCCTGGCCACGGGTGCGCATGATCGTGCTCCTGTCGTTGAGG
ACCCGGCTAGGCTGGCGGGGTTGCCTTACTGGTTAGCAGAATGAATCACCGATACGCGAGCGAACGTGAA
GCGACTGCTGCTGCAAAACGTCTGCGACCTGAGCAACAACATGAATGGTCTTCGGTTTCCGTGTTTCGTA
AAGTCTGGAAACGCGGAAGTCAGCGCCCTGCACCATTATGTTCCGGATCTGCATCGCAGGATGCTGCTGG
CTACCCTGTGGAACACCTACATCTGTATTAACGAAGCGCTGGCATTGACCCTGAGTGATTTTTCTCTGGT
CCCGCCGCATCCATACCGCCAGTTGTTTACCCTCACAACGTTCCAGTAACCGGGCATGTTCATCATCAGT
AACCCGTATCGTGAGCATCCTCTCTCGTTTCATCGGTATCATTACCCCCATGAACAGAAATCCCCCTTAC
ACGGAGGCATCAGTGACCAAACAGGAAAAAACCGCCCTTAACATGGCCCGCTTTATCAGAAGCCAGACAT
TAACGCTTCTGGAGAAACTCAACGAGCTGGACGCGGATGAACAGGCAGACATCTGTGAATCGCTTCACGA
CCACGCTGATGAGCTTTACCGCAGGATCCGCGAAATTGTAAGCGTTAATATTTTGTTAAAATTCGCGTTA
AATTTTTGTTAAATCAGCTCATTTTTTAACCAATAGGCCGAAATCGGCAAAATCCCTTATAAATCAAAAG
AATAGACCGAGATAGGGTTGAGTGTTGTTCCAGTTTGGAACAAGAGTCCACTATTAAAGAACGTGGACTC
CAACGTCAAAGG
[49 nt withheld, positions 2913-2961]
T
[91 nt withheld, positions 2963-3053]
G
[124 nt withheld, positions 3055-3178]
CGCGGATCCTGCCTCGCGCGTTTCGGTGATGACGGTGAAAACCTCTGACACATGCAGCTCCCGGAGACGG
TCACAGCTTGTCTGTAAGCGGATGCCGGGAGCAGACAAGCCCGTCAGGGCGCGTCAGCGGGTGTTGGCGG
GTGTCGGGGCGCAGCCATGACCCAGTCACGTAGCGATAGCGGAGTGTATACTGGCTTAACTATGCGGCAT
CAGAGCAGATTGTACTGAGAGTGCACCATATGCGGTGTGAAATACCGCACAGATGCGTAAGGAGAAAATA
CCGCATCAGGCGCTCTTCCGCTTCCTCGCTCACTGACTCGCTGCGCTCGGTCGTTCGGCTGCGGCGAGCG
GTATCAGCTCACTCAAAGGCGGTAATACGGTTATCCACAGAATCAGGGGATAACGCAGGAAAGAACATGT
GAGCAAAAGGCCAGCAAAAGGCCAGGAACCGTAAAAAGGCCGCGTTGCTGGCGTTTTTCCATAGGCTCCG
CCCCCCTGACGAGCATCACAAAAATCGACGCTCAAGTCAGAGGTGGCGAAACCCGACAGGACTATAAAGA
TACCAGGGTTTCCCCCTGGAAGCTCCCTCGTGCGCTCTCCTGTTCCGACCCTGCCGCTTACCGGATACCT
GTCCGCCTTTCTCCCTTCGGGAAGCGTGGCGCTTTCTCATAGCTCACGCTGTAGGTATCTCAGTTCGGTG
TAGGTCGTTCGCTCCAAGCTGGGCTGTGTGCACGAACCCCCCGTTCAGCCCGACCGCTGCGCCTTATCCG
GTAACTATCGTCTTGAGTCCAACCCGGTAAGACACGACTTATCGCCACTGGCAGCAGCCACTGGTAACAG
GATTAGCAGAGCGAGGTATGTAGGCGGTGCTACAGAGTTCTTGAAGTGGTGGCCTAACTACGGCTACACT
AGAAGGACAGTATTTGGTATCTGCGCTCTGCTGAAGCCAGTTACCTTCGGAAAAAGAGTTGGTAGCTCTT
GATCCGGCAAACAAACCACCGCTGGTAGCGGTGGTTTTTTTGTTTGCAAGCAGCAGATTACGCGCAGAAA
AAAAGGATCTCAAGAAGATCCTTTGATCTTTTCTACGGGGTCTGACGCTCAGTGGAACGAAAACTCACGT
TAAGGGATTTTGGTCATGAGATTATCAAAAAGGATCTTCACCTAGATCCTTTTAAATTAAAAATGAAGTT
TTAAATCAATCTAAAGTATATATGAGTAAACTTGGTCTGACAGTTACCAATGCTTAATCAGTGAGGCACC
TATCTCAGCGATCTGTCTATTTCGTTCATCCATAGTTGCCTGACTCCCCGTCGTGTAGATAACTACGATA
CGGGAGGGCTTACCATCTGGCCCCAGTGCTGCAATGATACCGCGAGACCCACGCTCACCGGCTCCAGATT
TATCAGCAATAAACCAGCCAGCCGGAAGGGCCGAGCGCAGAAGTGGTCCTGCAACTTTATCCGCCTCCAT
CCAGTCTATTAATTGTTGCCGGGAAGCTAGAGTAAGTAGTTCGCCAGTTAATAGTTTGCGCAACGTTGTT
GCCATTGCTGCAGGCATCGTGGTGTCACGCTCGTCGTTTGGTATGGCTTCATTCAGCTCCGGTTCCCAAC
GATCAAGGCGAGTTACATGATCCCCCATGTTGTGCAAAAAAGCGGTTAGCTCCTTCGGTCCTCCGATCGT
TGTCAGAAGTAAGTTGGCCGCAGTGTTATCACTCATGGTTATGGCAGCACTGCATAATTCTCTTACTGTC
ATGCCATCCGTAAGATGCTTTTCTGTGACTGGTGAGTACTCAACCAAGTCATTCTGAGAATAGTGTATGC
GGCGACCGAGTTGCTCTTGCCCGGCGTCAACACGGGATAATACCGCGCCACATAGCAGAACTTTAAAAGT
GCTCATCATTGGAAAACGTTCTTCGGGGCGAAAACTCTCAAGGATCTTACCGCTGTTGAGATCCAGTTCG
ATGTAACCCACTCGTGCACCCAACTGATCTTCAGCATCTTTTACTTTCACCAGCGTTTCTGGGTGAGCAA
AAACAGGAAGGCAAAATGCCGCAAAAAAGGGAATAAGGGCGACACGGAAATGTTGAATACTCATACTCTT
CCTTTTTCAATATTATTGAAGCATTTATCAGGGTTATTGTCTCATGAGCGGATACATATTTGAATGTATT
TAGAAAAATAAACAAATAGGGGTTCCGCGCACATTTCCCCGAAAAGTGCCACCTGACGTCTAAGAAACCA
TTATTATCATGACATTAACCTATAAAAATAGGCGTATCACGAGGCCCTTTCGTCTTCAAGAATTCCCGAC
ACCATCGAATGGTGCAAAACCTTTCGCGGTATGGCATGATAGCGCCCGGAAGAGAGTCAATTCAGGGTGG
TGAATGTGAAACCAGTAACGTTATACGATGTCGCAGAGTATGCCGGTGTCTCTTATCAGACCGTTTCCCG
CGTGGTGAACCAGGCCAGCCACGTTTCTGCGAAAACGCGGGAAAAAGTGGAAGCGGCGATGGCGGAGCTG
AATTACATTCCCAACCGCGTGGCACAACAACTGGCGGGCAAACAGTCGTTGCTGATTGGCGTTGCCACCT
CCAGTCTGGCCCTGCACGCGCCGTCGCAAATTGTCGCGGCGATTAAATCTCGCGCCGATCAACTGGGTGC
CAGCGTGGTGGTGTCGATGGTAGAACGAAGCGGCGTCGAAGCCTGTAAAGCGGCGGTGCACAATCTTCTC
GCGCAACGCGTCAGTGGGCTGATCATTAACTATCCGCTGGATGACCAGGATGCCATTGCTGTGGAAGCTG
CCTGCACTAATGTTCCGGCGTTATTTCTTGATGTCTCTGACCAGACACCCATCAACAGTATTATTTTCTC
CCATGAAGACGGTACGCGACTGGGCGTGGAGCATCTGGTCGCATTGGGTCACCAGCAAATCGCGCTGTTA
GCGGGCCCATTAAGTTCTGTCTCGGCGCGTCTGCGTCTGGCTGGCTGGCATAAATATCTCACTCGCAATC
AAATTCAGCCGATAGCGGAACGGGAAGGCGACTGGAGTGCCATGTCCGGTTTTCAACAAACCATGCAAAT
GCTGAATGAGGGCATCGTTCCCACTGCGATGCTGGTTGCCAACGATCAGATGGCGCTGGGCGCAATGCGC
GCCATTACCGAGTCCGGGCTGCGCGTTGGTGCGGATATCTCGGTAGTGGGATACGACGATACCGAAGACA
GCTCATGTTATATCCCGCCGTTAACCACCATCAAACAGGATTTTCGCCTGCTGGGGCAAACCAGCGTGGA
CCGCTTGCTGCAACTCTCTCAGGGCCAGGCGGTGAAGGGCAATCAGCTGTTGCCCGTCTCACTGGTGAAA
AGAAAAACCACCCTGGCGCCCAATACGCAAACCGCCTCTCCCCGCGCGTTGGCCGATTCATTAATGCAGC
TGGCACGACAGGTTTCCCGACTGGAAAGCGGGCAGTGAGCGCAACGCAATTAATGTAAGTTAGCTCACTC
ATTAGGCACAATTCTCATGTTTGACAGCTTATCATCGACTGCACGGTGCACCAATGCTTCTGGCGTCAGG
CAGCCATCGGAAGCTGTGGTATGGCTGTGCAGGTCGTAAATCACTGCATAATTCGTGTCGCTCAAGGCGC
ACTCCCGTTCTGGATAATGTTTTTTGCGCCGACATCATAACGGTTCTGGCAAATATTCTGAAATGAGCTG
Features (pLannotate 1.2.2; 21 found; start..end, strand, type, name):
      1..29      +  promoter       tac promoter: strong E. coli promoter; hybrid between the trp and lac UV5 promoters
     37..53      +  protein_bind   lac operator: The lac repressor binds to the lac operator to inhibit transcription in E. coli. This inhibition can be relieved by adding lactose or isopropyl-β-D-thiogalactopyranoside (IPTG). lac repressor encoded by lacI
    138..155     +  CDS            6xHis: 6xHis affinity tag
    171..824     +  CDS            GST26_SCHJA: Experimental evidence at protein level: Swiss-Prot protein existence level 1. GST isoenzymes appear to play a central role in the parasite detoxification system. Other functions are also suspected including a role in increasing the solubility of haematin in the parasite gut. From Schistosoma japonicum (Blood fluke).
    972..1049    +  CDS            URN1 (fragment): URN1_YEAST - Experimental evidence at protein level: Swiss-Prot protein existence level 1. Component of the spliceosome involved in mRNA processing. From Saccharomyces cerevisiae (strain ATCC 204508 / S288c) (Baker's yeast).
   1083..1130    +  terminator     fd terminator (sequence withheld): central terminator from bacteriophage fd (Otsuka and Kunisawa, 1982)
   1135..1347    +  CDS            M13 gene III (fragment) (sequence partly withheld): pIII; III; minor coat protein
   1362..1832    +  CDS            M13 gene III (fragment) (sequence partly withheld): pIII; III; minor coat protein
   1854..1924    +  CDS            TcR (fragment): tetracycline efflux protein; tet; confers resistance to tetracycline
   2166..2546    -  CDS            YPB1_ECOLX: Protein predicted: Swiss-Prot protein existence level 4. From Escherichia coli.
   2563..2714    +  CDS            rop (fragment): Rop protein, which maintains plasmids at low copy number; rop
   2750..3178    -  rep_origin     f1 ori (sequence partly withheld): f1 bacteriophage origin of replication; arrow indicates direction of (+) strand synthesis
   3187..3226    +  CDS            rop (fragment): Rop protein, which maintains plasmids at low copy number; rop
   3328..3468    +  misc_feature   bom: basis of mobility region from pBR322
   3654..4241    -  rep_origin     ori: high-copy-number ColE1/pMB1/pBR322/pUC origin of replication
   4412..5272    -  CDS            AmpR: β-lactamase; bla; confers resistance to ampicillin, carbenicillin, and related antibiotics
   5273..5377    -  promoter       AmpR promoter: bla
   5486..5563    +  promoter       lacIq promoter: lacI (mutant); In the lacIq allele, a single base change in the promoter boosts expression of the lacI gene about 10-fold.
   5564..6646    +  CDS            lacI: lac repressor; lacI; The lac repressor binds to the lac operator to inhibit transcription in E. coli. This inhibition can be relieved by adding lactose or isopropyl-β-D-thiogalactopyranoside (IPTG).
   6659..6680    +  protein_bind   CAP binding site: CAP binding activates transcription in the presence of cAMP. E. coli catabolite activator protein
   6699..6716    +  promoter       tet promoter (fragment): E. coli promoter for tetracycline efflux protein gene
