[The description below was written by a language model from this plasmid's Addgene catalogue record and pLannotate feature annotations shown in this document.]
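Description:
pHH0103 FNBP3 WW domain #2 is a bacterial expression plasmid of about 6.9 kb for producing the second WW domain of human FNBP3 (the PRPF40A gene product, also known as FBP11) as a GST fusion in E. coli. The 183 bp insert is codon optimized for bacteria and was cloned between SfiI and NotI sites in the pHH0103 backbone. Transcription is driven by the hybrid tac promoter with a downstream lac operator. A lacI gene under the lacIq promoter on the same plasmid supplies repressor, so expression is held off until induced with IPTG. The annotated reading frame begins with a 6xHis tag, followed by Schistosoma japonicum GST and then the WW domain. The depositor's comments describe a linker between GST and the domain, and its motif matches a TEV protease recognition site, which would allow the tags to be removed. The annotation software labels the insert region as a fragment of yeast URN1, which most likely reflects homology among WW domains of splicing factors, not a yeast insert.

Downstream of the insert lie an fd phage terminator and two fragments of M13 gene III, and an f1 origin interrupts the rop remnant. These features suggest the backbone derives from a phagemid display vector, although the record does not say so. The gene III fragments sit after the terminator and are not described as part of the fusion. The plasmid replicates from a ColE1/pMB1-type origin with the pBR322 bom region and is selected with ampicillin through β-lactamase; only remnants of the tetracycline resistance gene and its promoter remain. The stated purpose is bacterial expression of the isolated domain, and the His and GST tags suit affinity purification and binding studies.
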