Addgene plasmid #104234: pHH0103 FNBP3 WW domain #2
Purpose: Bacterial expression of WW domain #2 from FNBP3
Depositing lab: Sachdev Sidhu & Marius Sudol. Depositing organization: National University of Singapore.
Backbone
  Vector backbone: pHH0103
  Vector type: Bacterial Expression
Growth in bacteria
  Bacterial resistance: Ampicillin, 100 μg/mL
  Growth temperature: 37°C
  Growth strain: DH5alpha
  Copy number: Unknown
Gene/Insert
  Gene/Insert name: FNBP3 WW domain #2
  Species: H. sapiens (human)
  Insert size (bp): 183
  Mutation: codon optimized for expression in bacteria
  Entrez Gene: PRPF40A (a.k.a. FBP-11, FBP11, FLAF1, FNBP3, HIP-10, HIP10, HYPA, NY-REN-6, Prp40)
  Promoter: tac
  Tag / fusion protein: GST (N terminal on backbone)
  Cloning method: Restriction Enzyme; 5′ cloning site SfiI (unknown if destroyed); 3′ cloning site NotI (unknown if destroyed)
  Sequencing primers: 5′ pGEX-5'
Terms and licenses: Academic/Nonprofit Terms; Industry Terms: Not Available to Industry
Depositor comments: Amino acid sequence: Linker - ENLYFQGRRASV(gagctc) and WW domain - EQLLSKCPWKEYKSDSGKPYYYNSQTKESRWAKPKELED
How to cite: pHH0103 FNBP3 WW domain #2 was a gift from Sachdev Sidhu & Marius Sudol (Addgene plasmid # 104234 ; http://n2t.net/addgene:104234 ; RRID:Addgene_104234)
