>Addgene plasmid #104234 | pHH0103 FNBP3 WW domain #2 | depositor partial sequence | sequence record 197386 | WW domain with linker
GGCCCAGCCGGCCGAAAATCTGTACTTCCAAGGTCGTCGTGCCTCTGTGGAGCTCGAACAACTGCTGTCA
AAATGTCCGTGGAAAGAATATAAATCCGATAGTGGCAAACCGTATTACTACAACTCTCAAACGAAAGAAT
CACGTTGGGCGAAACCGAAAGAACTGGAAGATTAGGCGGCCGC
